>Addgene plasmid #169382 | pmCellFree_KA1_SARS-COV-2_NSP8 | addgene full sequence | sequence record 336870 | Addgene  NGS Results
TCCTGCATCTTTTAATCAAATCCCAAGATGTGTATAAACGCGCCGGTATGTACAGGAAGAGGTTTATACT
AAACTGTTACATTGCAAACGTGGTTTCGTGTGCCAAGTGTGAAAACCGATGTTTAATCAAGGCTCTGACG
CATTTCTACAACCACGACTCCAAGTGTGTGGGTGAAGTCATGCATCTTTTAATCAAATCCCAAGATGTGT
ATAAACCACCAAACTGCCAAAAAATGAAAACTGTCGACAAGCTCTGTCCGTTTGCTGGCAACTGCAAGGG
TCTCAATCCTATTTGTAATTATTGAATAATAAAACAATTATAAATGTCAAATTTGTTTTTTATTAACGAT
ACAAACCAAACGCAACAAGAACATTTGTAGTATTATCTATAATTGAAAACGCGTAGTTATAATCGCTGAG
GTAATATTTAAAATCATTTTCAAATGATTCACAGTTAATTTGCGACAATATAATTTTATTTTCACATAAA
CTAGACGCCTTGTCGTCTTCTTCTTCGTATTCCTTCTCTTTTTCATTTTTCTCTTCATAAAAATTAACAT
AGTTATTATCGTATCCATATATGTATCTATCGTATAGAGTAAATTTTTTGTTGTCATAAATATATATGTC
TTTTTTAATGGGGTGTATAGTACCGCTGCGCATAGTTTTTCTGTAATTTACAACAGTGCTATTTTCTGGT
AGTTCTTCGGAGTGTGTTGCTTTAATTATTAAATTTATATAATCAATGAATTTGGGATCGTCGGTTTTGT
ACAATATGTTGCCGGCATAGTACGCAGCTTCTTCTAGTTCAATTACACCATTTTTTAGCAGCACCGGATT
AACATAACTTTCCAAAATGTTGTACGAACCGTTAAACAAAAACAGTTCACCTCCCTTTTCTATACTATTG
TCTGCGAGCAGTTGTTTGTTGTTAAAAATAACAGCCATTGTAATGAGACGCACAAACTAATATCACAAAC
TGGAAATGTCTATCAATATATAGTTGCTGATGGCCGGCCGTAATGAGACGCACAAACTAATATCACAAAC
TGGAAATGTCTATCAATATATAGTTGCTCTAGTTATTAATAGTAATCAATTACGGGGTCATTAGTTCATA
GCCCATATATGGAGTTCCGCGTTACATAACTTACGGTAAATGGCCCGCCTGGCTGACCGCCCAACGACCC
CCGCCCATTGACGTCAATAATGACGTATGTTCCCATAGTAACGCCAATAGGGACTTTCCATTGACGTCAA
TGGGTGGAGTATTTACGGTAAACTGCCCACTTGGCAGTACATCAAGTGTATCATATGCCAAGTACGCCCC
CTATTGACGTCAATGACGGTAAATGGCCCGCCTGGCATTATGCCCAGTACATGACCTTATGGGACTTTCC
TACTTGGCAGTACATCTACGTATTAGTCATCGCTATTACCATGCATGGTCGAGGTGAGCCCCACGTTCTG
CTTCACTCTCCCCATCTCCCCCCCCTCCCCACCCCCAATTTTGTATTTATTTATTTTTTAATTATTTTGT
GCAGCGATGGGGGCGGGGGGGGGGGGGGGGCGCGCGCCGGGGGGGGGGGGGGGGGGGGGGGGGSGGGGSG
GGGSGAGGCGGRGAGGTGCGGCGGCAGCCAATCAGAGCGGCGCGCTCCGAAAGTTTCCTTTTATGGCGAG
GCGGCGGCGGCGGCGGCCCTATAAAAAGCGAAGCGCGCGGCGGGCGGGAGTCGCTGCGCGCTGCCTTCGC
CCCGTGCCCCGCTCCGCCGCCGCCTCGCGCCGCCCGCCCCGGCTCTGACTGACCGCGTTACTCCCACAGG
TGAGCGGGCGGGACGGCCCTTCTCCTTCGGGCTGTAATTAGCGCTTGGTTTAATGACGGCTTGTTTCTTT
TCTGTGGCTGCGTGAAAGCCTTGAGGGGCTCCGGGAGGGCCCTTTGTGCGGGGGGAGCGGCTCGGGGCTG
TCCGCGGGGGGACGGCTGCCTTCGGGGGGGACGGGGCAGGGCGGGGTTCGGCTTCTGGCGTGTGACCGGC
GGCTCTAGAGCCTCTGCTAACCATGTTCATGCCTTCTTCTTTTTCCTACAGCTCCTGGGCAACGTGCTGG
TTATTGTGCTGTCTCATCATTTTGGCAAAGAATTGGATCGGACGTCTAATACGACTCACTATAGGGACAT
CTTAAGTTTATTTTATTTTATTTTATTTTATTTTATTTTATTTTATTTTATTTTATTTTATTTTATTTAA
CCATGACAGTAATGTATAAAGTCTGTAAAGACATTAAACACGTAAGTGAAACCATGGGCACCTCTGGTCA
CCACCATCACCACCATCACCACGGCACAAGCAAGGGCGAGGAGCTGTTCACCGGGGTGGTGCCCATCCTG
GTCGAGTTGGACGGCGACGTAAACGGCCACAAGTTCAGCGTGTCCGGCGAGGGCGAGGGCGATGCCACCT
ACGGCAAGCTGACCCTGAAGTTCATCTGCACCACCGGCAAGCTGCCCGTGCCCTGGCCCACCCTCGTGAC
CACCCTGACCTACGGCGTGCAGTGCTTCAGCCGCTACCCCGACCACATGAAGCAGCACGACTTCTTCAAG
TCCGCCATGCCCGAAGGCTACGTCCAGGAGCGCACCATCTTCTTCAAGGACGACGGCAACTACAAGACCC
GCGCCGAGGTGAAGTTCGAGGGCGACACCCTGGTGAACCGCATCGAGCTGAAGGGCATCGACTTCAAGGA
GGACGGCAACATCCTGGGGCACAAGCTGGAGTACAACTACAACAGCCACAACGTCTATATCATGGCCGAC
AAGCAGAAGAACGGCATCAAGGTGAACTTCAAGATCCGCCACAACATCGAGGACGGCAGCGTGCAGCTCG
CCGACCACTACCAGCAGAACACCCCCATCGGCGACGGCCCCGTGCTGCTGCCCGACAACCACTACCTGAG
CACCCAGTCCGCCCTGAGCAAAGACCCCAACGAGAAGCGCGATCACATGGTCCTGCTGGAGTTCGTGACC
GCCGCCGGGATCACTCTCGGCATGGACGAGCTATACAAGCTGGAGGTGCTCTTCCAGGGTCCGACAAGTT
TGTACAAAAAAGCAGGCTTAATGGCTATTGCTTCTGAATTTTCTTCTTTGCCATCTTATGCTGCTTTTGC
TACAGCTCAAGAAGCTTATGAACAAGCTGTTGCTAATGGTGATTCTGAAGTTGTTTTAAAAAAGTTGAAG
AAGTCCTTGAACGTTGCTAAATCTGAATTTGATAGAGATGCTGCTATGCAAAGAAAATTAGAAAAAATGG
CTGACCAAGCTATGACACAAATGTATAAACAAGCTAGATCTGAAGATAAGAGAGCTAAAGTTACATCTGC
TATGCAAACAATGTTATTTACTATGTTGAGGAAGTTGGATAACGATGCTTTAAATAATATCATCAACAAC
GCTAGAGACGGTTGTGTTCCATTAAATATTATTCCATTGACCACAGCTGCTAAATTGATGGTTGTTATTC
CAGATTATAACACTTACAAGAACACTTGTGATGGTACAACTTTTACTTATGCTTCTGCTTTGTGGGAAAT
TCAACAAGTTGTTGATGCTGATTCTAAAATTGTTCAATTGTCTGAAATCTCCATGGATAATTCTCCAAAT
TTAGCTTGGCCATTGATTGTTACTGCTTTAAGAGCTAATTCTGCTGTTAAATTGCAAAACCCAGCTTTCT
TGTACAAAGTGGTGTAAGCGGCCGCCAGCTTTCTAGACCAGTTTAAACATCACCATCACCATCACTAAGT
GATTAACCTCAGGTGCAGGCTGCCTATCAGAAGGTGGTGGCTGGTGTGGCCAATGCCCTGGCTCACAAAT
ACCACTGAGATCGATCTTTTTCCCTCTGCCAAAAATTATGGGGACATCATGAAGCCCCTTGAGCATCTGA
CTTCTGGCTAATAAAGGAAATTTATTTTCATTGCAATAGTGTGTTGGAATTTTTTGTGTCTCTCACTCGG
AAGGACATATGGGAGGGCAAATCATTTAAAACATCAGAATGAGTATTTGGTTTAGAGTTTGGCAACATAT
GCCCATATGTAACTAGCATAACCCCTTGGGGCCTCTAAACGGGTCTTGAGGGGTTTTTTGCTGAAAGCAT
GCGGAGGAAATTCTCCTTGAAGTTTCCCTGGTGTTCAAAGTAAAGGAGTTTGCACCAGACGCACCTCTGT
TCACTGGTCCGGCGTATTAAAACACGATACATTGTTATTAGTACATTTATTAAGCGCTAGATTCTGTGCG
TTGTTGATTTACAGACAATTGTTGTACGTATTTTAATAATTCATTAAATTTATAATCTTTAGGGTGGTAT
GTTAGAGCGAAAATCAAATGATTTTCAGCGTCTTTATATCTGAATTTAAATATTAAATCCTCAATAGATT
TGTAAAATAGGTTTCGATTAGTTTCAAACAAGGGTTGTTTTTCCGAACCGATGGCTGGACTATCTAATGG
ATTTTCGCTCAACGCCACAAAACTTGCCAAATCTTGTAGCAGCAATCTAGCTTTGTCGATATTCGTTTGT
GTTTTGTTTTGTAATAAAGGTTCGACGTCGTTCAAAATATTATGCGCTTTTGTATTTCTTTCATCACTGT
CGTTAGTGTACAATTGACTCGACGTAAACACGTTAAATAGAGCTTGGACATATTTAACATCGGGCGTGTT
AGCTTTATTAGGCCGATTATCGTCGTCGTCCCAACCCTCGTCGTTAGAAGTTGCTTCCGAAGACGATTTT
GCCATAGCCACACGACGCCTATTAATTGTGTCGGCTAACACGTCCGCGATCAAATTTGTAGTTGAGCTTT
TTGGAATTGCGATCGCATAACTTCGTATAGCATACATTATACGAAGTTATAAGCTCGGAACGCTGCGCTC
GGTCGTTCGGCTGCGGCGAGCGGTATCAGCTCACTCAAAGGCGGTAATACGGTTATCCACAGAATCAGGG
GATAACGCAGGAAAGAACATGTGAGCAAAAGGCCAGCAAAAGGCCAGGAACCGTAAAAAGGCCGCGTTGC
TGGCGTTTTTCCATAGGCTCCGCCCCCTGACGAGCATCACAAAAATCGACGCTCAAGTCAGAGGTGGCGA
AACCCGACAGGACTATAAAGATACCAGGCGTTTCCCCCTGGAAGCTCCCTCGTGCGCTCTCCTGTTCCGA
CCCTGCCGCTTACCGGATACCTGTCCGCCTTTCTCCCTTCGGGAAGCGTGGCGCTTTCTCATAGCTCACG
CTGTAGGTATCTCAGTTCGGTGTAGGTCGTTCGCTCCAAGCTGGGCTGTGTGCACGAACCCCCCGTTCAG
CCCGACCGCTGCGCCTTATCCGGTAACTATCGTCTTGAGTCCAACCCGGTAAGACACGACTTATCGCCAC
TGGCAGCAGCCACTGGTAACAGGATTAGCAGAGCGAGGTATGTAGGCGGTGCTACAGAGTTCTTGAAGTG
GTGGCCTAACTACGGCTACACTAGAAGAACAGTATTTGGTATCTGCGCTCTGCTGAAGCCAGTTACCTTC
GGAAAAAGAGTTGGTAGCTCTTGATCCGGCAAACAAACCACCGCTGGTAGCGGTGGTTTTTTTGTTTGCA
AGCAGCAGATTACGCGCAGAAAAAAAGGATCTCAAGAAGATCCTTTGTTACCAATGCTTAATCAGTGAGG
CACCTATCTCAGCGATCTGTCTATTTCGTTCATCCATAGTTGCCTGACTCCCCGTCGTGTAGATAACTAC
GATACGGGAGGGCTTACCATCTGGCCCCAGTGCTGCAATGATACCGCGAGACCCACGCTCACCGGCTCCA
GATTTATCAGCAATAAACCAGCCAGCCGGAAGGGCCGAGCGCAGAAGTGGTCCTGCAACTTTATCCGCCT
CCATCCAGTCTATTAATTGTTGCCGGGAAGCTAGAGTAAGTAGTTCGCCAGTTAATAGTTTGCGCAACGT
TGTTGCCATTGCTACAGGCATCGTGGTGTCACGCTCGTCGTTTGGTATGGCTTCATTCAGCTCCGGTTCC
CAACGATCAAGGCGAGTTACATGATCCCCCATGTTGTGCAAAAAAGCGGTTAGCTCCTTCGGTCCTCCGA
TCGTTGTCAGAAGTAAGTTGGCCGCAGTGTTATCACTCATGGTTATGGCAGCACTGCATAATTCTCTTAC
TGTCATGCCATCCGTAAGATGCTTTTCTGTGACTGGTGAGTACTCAACCAAGTCATTCTGAGAATAGTGT
ATGCGGCGACCGAGTTGCTCTTGCCCGGCGTCAATACGGGATAATACCGCGCCACATAGCAGAACTTTAA
AAGTGCTCATCATTGGAAAACGTTCTTCGGGGCGAAAACTCTCAAGGATCTTACCGCTGTTGAGATCCAG
TTCGATGTAACCCACTCGTGCACCCAACTGATCTTCAGCATCTTTTACTTTCACCAGCGTTTCTGGGTGA
GCAAAAACAGGAAGGCAAAATGCCGCAAAAAAGGGAATAAGGGCGACACGGAAATGTTGAATACTCATAC
TCTTCCTTTTTCAATATTATTGAAGCATTTATCAGGGTTATTGTCTCATGTCCGCGCGTT
Features (pLannotate 1.2.2; 20 found; start..end, strand, type, name):
      4..39      +  CDS            lef2 (fragment): baculovirus late expression factor 2
    181..1008    +  misc_recomb    baculovirus recombination region (lef2/ORF603): contains ORF603 and part of lef2
   1020..1078    +  misc_recomb    baculovirus recombination region (ORF603) (fragment): contains ORF603 and part of lef2
   1140..1443    +  enhancer       CMV enhancer: human cytomegalovirus immediate early enhancer
   1449..1726    +  promoter       chicken β-actin promoter: No description available
   1727..1862    +  intron         hybrid intron (fragment): hybrid between chicken β-actin (CBA) and minute virus of mice (MMV) introns (Gray et al., 2011)
   1951..2081    +  intron         chimeric intron (fragment): chimera between introns from chicken β-actin and rabbit β-globin
   2147..2165    +  promoter       T7 promoter: promoter for bacteriophage T7 RNA polymerase
   2339..3049    +  CDS            EGFP: EGFP is a basic (constitutively fluorescent) green fluorescent protein published in 1996, derived from Aequorea victoria. It is reported to be a rapidly-maturing weak dimer with moderate acid sensitivity.
   3074..3098    +  protein_bind   attB1: mutant version of attB; recombination site for the Gateway® BP reaction BP Clonase™
   3699..3723    -  protein_bind   attB2: mutant version of attB; recombination site for the Gateway® BP reaction BP Clonase™
   3758..3775    +  CDS            7xHis (fragment): 6xHis affinity tag
   3787..3855    +  CDS            HBB (fragment): HBB_PONPY - Experimental evidence at transcript level: Swiss-Prot protein existence level 2. Involved in oxygen transport from the lung to the various peripheral tissues. From Pongo pygmaeus (Bornean orangutan).
   3930..3985    +  polyA_signal   β-globin poly(A) signal: rabbit β-globin polyadenylation signal (Gil and Proudfoot, 1987)
   4073..4120    +  terminator     T7 terminator: transcription terminator for bacteriophage T7 RNA polymerase
   4133..4838    +  misc_recomb    baculovirus recombination region (ORF1629): contains part of ORF1629
   4847..4880    +  protein_bind   loxP: Cre-mediated recombination occurs in the 8-bp core sequence (GCATACAT). Cre recombinase
   5048..5635    -  rep_origin     ori: high-copy-number ColE1/pMB1/pBR322/pUC origin of replication
   5648..6508    -  CDS            AmpR: β-lactamase; bla; confers resistance to ampicillin, carbenicillin, and related antibiotics
   6509..6560    -  promoter       AmpR promoter (fragment): bla
