[The description below was written by a language model from this plasmid's Addgene catalogue record and pLannotate feature annotations shown in this document.]
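Description:
pmCellFree_KA1_SARS-COV-2_NSP8 is a 6.6 kb multi-host expression plasmid built on the pmCellFree_KA1 backbone, designed to produce SARS-CoV-2 non-structural protein 8 (NSP8) as an N-terminal eGFP fusion either in cell-free translation systems or in transfected mammalian cells. It is propagated in E. coli as a high-copy plasmid through a ColE1/pUC-type origin and selected with ampicillin via the β-lactamase gene.

The expression cassette stacks two promoter systems upstream of one open reading frame. A CAG-type arrangement (CMV enhancer, chicken β-actin promoter and chimeric β-actin/β-globin intron sequences) drives RNA polymerase II transcription in mammalian cells. A T7 promoter placed just downstream allows transcription by T7 RNA polymerase, as used for in vitro coupled transcription–translation. EGFP follows, then the NSP8 insert, which was introduced by Gateway cloning and sits between attB1 and attB2 sites. The cassette ends with a rabbit β-globin polyadenylation signal for mammalian expression and a T7 terminator for phage polymerase transcripts.

The catalogue lists both His and eGFP as N-terminal tags, but the only histidine tag annotated lies downstream of attB2. Whether that one is translated depends on the insert's stop codon, which the record does not show.

The cassette is flanked by baculovirus recombination regions (lef2/ORF603 and ORF1629), which could support transfer into a baculovirus genome for insect-cell expression, and a loxP site sits next to the ORF1629 arm. The record does not describe a use for either. The fluorescent fusion suits monitoring of NSP8 expression and localisation, or protein interaction studies.
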