Addgene plasmid #169382: pmCellFree_KA1_SARS-COV-2_NSP8
Purpose: Cell-free/mammalian expression vector for SARS-COV-2 virus NSP8 with N-term eGFP
Depositing lab: Kirill Alexandrov.
Backbone
  Vector backbone: pmCellFree_KA1
  Vector type: Cell-free expression vector
Growth in bacteria
  Bacterial resistance: Ampicillin, 100 μg/mL
  Growth temperature: 37°C
  Growth strain: DH5alpha
  Copy number: High Copy
Gene/Insert
  Gene/Insert name: SARS-COV-2 _NSP8
  Species: SARS-Cov2
  Promoter: T7- CMV/CAG
  Tag / fusion protein: His and eGFP (N terminal on insert)
  Cloning method: Gateway Cloning
  Sequencing primers: 5′ NA
Terms and licenses: Academic/Nonprofit Terms; Industry Terms: Not Available to Industry
How to cite: pmCellFree_KA1_SARS-COV-2_NSP8 was a gift from Kirill Alexandrov (Addgene plasmid # 169382 ; http://n2t.net/addgene:169382 ; RRID:Addgene_169382)
